>Addgene plasmid #66474 | P2RY2-Tango | depositor partial sequence | sequence record 113561 | empty Tango
GACGGATCGGGAGATCTCCCGATCCCCTATGGTGCACTCTCAGTACAATCTGCTCTGATGCCGCATAGTT
AAGCCAGTATCTGCTCCCTGCTTGTGTGTTGGAGGTCGCTGAGTAGTGCGCGAGCAAAATTTAAGCTACA
ACAAGGCAAGGCTTGACCGACAATTGCATGAAGAATCTGCTTAGGGTTAGGCGTTTTGCGCTGCTTCGCG
ATGTACGGGCCAGATATACGCGTTGACATTGATTATTGACTAGTTATTAATAGTAATCAATTACGGGGTC
ATTAGTTCATAGCCCATATATGGAGTTCCGCGTTACATAACTTACGGTAAATGGCCCGCCTGGCTGACCG
CCCAACGACCCCCGCCCATTGACGTCAATAATGACGTATGTTCCCATAGTAACGCCAATAGGGACTTTCC
ATTGACGTCAATGGGTGGAGTATTTACGGTAAACTGCCCACTTGGCAGTACATCAAGTGTATCATATGCC
AAGTACGCCCCCTATTGACGTCAATGACGGTAAATGGCCCGCCTGGCATTATGCCCAGTACATGACCTTA
TGGGACTTTCCTACTTGGCAGTACATCTACGTATTAGTCATCGCTATTACCATGGTGATGCGGTTTTGGC
AGTACATCAATGGGCGTGGATAGCGGTTTGACTCACGGGGATTTCCAAGTCTCCACCCCATTGACGTCAA
TGGGAGTTTGTTTTGGCACCAAAATCAACGGGACTTTCCAAAATGTCGTAACAACTCCGCCCCATTGACG
CAAATGGGCGGTAGGCGTGTACGGTGGGAGGTCTATATAAGCAGAGCTCTCTGGCTAACTAGAGAACCCA
CTGCTTACTGGCTTATCGAAATTAATACGACTCACTATAGGGAGACCCAAGCTGGCTAGCGTTTAAACTT
AAGCTTGGTACCGAGCTCGGATCCACTAGTCCAGTGTGGTGGAATTCTGCAGATATCCAGCACAGTGGCG
GCCGCGCCACCATGAAGACGATCATCGCCCTGAGCTACATCTTCTGCCTGGTATTCGCCGACTACAAGGA
CGATGATGACGCCAGCATCGATACCGGTGGACGCACCCCACCCAGCCTGGGTCCCCAAGATGAGTCCTGC
ACCACCGCCAGCTCCTCCCTGGCCAAGGACACTTCATCGACCGGTGAGAACCTGTACTTCCAGCTAAGAT
TAGATAAAAGTAAAGTGATTAACAGCGCATTAGAGCTGCTTAATGAGGTCGGAATCGAAGGTTTAACAAC
CCGTAAACTCGCCCAGAAGCTAGGTGTAGAGCAGCCTACATTGTATTGGCATGTAAAAAATAAGCGGGCT
TTGCTCGACGCCTTAGCCATTGAGATGTTAGATAGGCACCATACTCACTTTTGCCCTTTAGAAGGGGAAA
GCTGGCAAGATTTTTTACGTAATAACGCTAAAAGTTTTAGATGTGCTTTACTAAGTCATCGCGATGGAGC
AAAAGTACATTTAGGTACACGGCCTACAGAAAAACAGTATGAAACTCTCGAAAATCAATTAGCCTTTTTA
TGCCAACAAGGTTTTTCACTAGAGAATGCATTATATGCACTCAGCGCTGTGGGGCATTTTACTTTAGGTT
GCGTATTGGAAGATCAAGAGCATCAAGTCGCTAAAGAAGAAAGGGAAACACCTACTACTGATAGTATGCC
GCCATTATTACGACAAGCTATCGAATTATTTGATCACCAAGGTGCAGAGCCAGCCTTCTTATTCGGCCTT
GAATTGATCATATGCGGATTAGAAAAACAACTTAAATGTGAAAGTGGGTCCGCGTACAGCCGCGCGCGTA
CGAAAAACAATTACGGGTCTACCATCGAGGGCCTGCTCGATCTCCCGGACGACGACGCCCCCGAAGAGGC
GGGGCTGGCGGCTCCGCGCCTGTCCTTTCTCCCCGCGGGACACACGCGCAGACTGTCGACGGCCCCCCCG
ACCGATGTCAGCCTGGGGGACGAGCTCCACTTAGACGGCGAGGACGTGGCGATGGCGCATGCCGACGCGC
TAGACGATTTCGATCTGGACATGTTGGGGGACGGGGATTCCCCGGGTCCGGGATTTACCCCCCACGACTC
CGCCCCCTACGGCGCTCTGGATATGGCCGACTTCGAGTTTGAGCAGATGTTTACCGATGCCCTTGGAATT
GACGAGTACGGTGGGTAGCTCGAGTCTAGAGGGCCCGTTTAAACCCGCTGATCAGCCTCGACTGTGCCTT
CTAGTTGCCAGCCATCTGTTGTTTGCCCCTCCCCCGTGCCTTCCTTGACCCTGGAAGGTGCCACTCCCAC
TGTCCTTTCCTAATAAAATGAGGAAATTGCATCGCATTGTCTGAGTAGGTGTCATTCTATTCTGGGGGGT
GGGGTGGGGCAGGACAGCAAGGGGGAGGATTGGGAAGACAATAGCAGGCATGCTGGGGATGCGGTGGGCT
CTATGGCTTCTGAGGCGGAAAGAACCAGCTGGGGCTCTAGGGGGTATCCCC
[124 nt withheld, positions 2502-2625]
C
[91 nt withheld, positions 2627-2717]
A
[49 nt withheld, positions 2719-2767]
CCTTTGACGTTGGAGTCCACGTTCTTT
[37 nt withheld, positions 2795-2831]
ACCCTATCTCGGTCTATTCTTTTGATTTATAAGGGATTTTGCCGATTTCGGCCTATTGGTTAAAAAATGA
GCTGATTTAACAAAAATTTAACGCGAATTAATTCTGTGGAATGTGTGTCAGTTAGGGTGTGGAAAGTCCC
CAGGCTCCCCAGCAGGCAGAAGTATGCAAAGCATGCATCTCAATTAGTCAGCAACCAGGTGTGGAAAGTC
CCCAGGCTCCCCAGCAGGCAGAAGTATGCAAAGCATGCATCTCAATTAGTCAGCAACCATAGTCCCGCCC
CTAACTCCGCCCATCCCGCCCCTAACTCCGCCCAGTTCCGCCCATTCTCCGCCCCATGGCTGACTAATTT
TTTTTATTTATGCAGAGGCCGAGGCCGCCTCTGCCTCTGAGCTATTCCAGAAGTAGTGAGGAGGCTTTTT
TGGAGGCCTAGGCTTTTGCAAAAAGCTCCCGGGAGCTTGTATATCCATTTTCGGATCTGATCAAGAGACA
GGATGAGGATCGTTTCGCATGATTGAACAAGATGGATTGCACGCAGGTTCTCCGGCCGCTTGGGTGGAGA
GGCTATTCGGCTATGACTGGGCACAACAGACAATCGGCTGCTCTGATGCCGCCGTGTTCCGGCTGTCAGC
GCAGGGGCGCCCGGTTCTTTTTGTCAAGACCGACCTGTCCGGTGCCCTGAATGAACTGCAGGACGAGGCA
GCGCGGCTATCGTGGCTGGCCACGACGGGCGTTCCTTGCGCAGCTGTGCTCGACGTTGTCACTGAAGCGG
GAAGGGACTGGCTGCTATTGGGCGAAGTGCCGGGGCAGGATCTCCTGTCATCTCACCTTGCTCCTGCCGA
GAAAGTATCCATCATGGCTGATGCAATGCGGCGGCTGCATACGCTTGATCCGGCTACCTGCCCATTCGAC
CACCAAGCGAAACATCGCATCGAGCGAGCACGTACTCGGATGGAAGCCGGTCTTGTCGATCAGGATGATC
TGGACGAAGAGCATCAGGGGCTCGCGCCAGCCGAACTGTTCGCCAGGCTCAAGGCGCGCATGCCCGACGG
CGAGGATCTCGTCGTGACCCATGGCGATGCCTGCTTGCCGAATATCATGGTGGAAAATGGCCGCTTTTCT
GGATTCATCGACTGTGGCCGGCTGGGTGTGGCGGACCGCTATCAGGACATAGCGTTGGCTACCCGTGATA
TTGCTGAAGAGCTTGGCGGCGAATGGGCTGACCGCTTCCTCGTGCTTTACGGTATCGCCGCTCCCGATTC
GCAGCGCATCGCCTTCTATCGCCTTCTTGACGAGTTCTTCTGAGCGGGACTCTGGGGTTCGAAATGACCG
ACCAAGCGACGCCCAACCTGCCATCACGAGATTTCGATTCCACCGCCGCCTTCTATGAAAGGTTGGGCTT
CGGAATCGTTTTCCGGGACGCCGGCTGGATGATCCTCCAGCGCGGGGATCTCATGCTGGAGTTCTTCGCC
CACCCCAACTTGTTTATTGCAGCTTATAATGGTTACAAATAAAGCAATAGCATCACAAATTTCACAAATA
AAGCATTTTTTTCACTGCATTCTAGTTGTGGTTTGTCCAAACTCATCAATGTATCTTATCATGTCTGTAT
ACCGTCGACCTCTAGCTAGAGCTTGGCGTAATCATGGTCATAGCTGTTTCCTGTGTGAAATTGTTATCCG
CTCACAATTCCACACAACATACGAGCCGGAAGCATAAAGTGTAAAGCCTGGGGTGCCTAATGAGTGAGCT
AACTCACATTAATTGCGTTGCGCTCACTGCCCGCTTTCCAGTCGGGAAACCTGTCGTGCCAGCTGCATTA
ATGAATCGGCCAACGCGCGGGGAGAGGCGGTTTGCGTATTGGGCGCTCTTCCGCTTCCTCGCTCACTGAC
TCGCTGCGCTCGGTCGTTCGGCTGCGGCGAGCGGTATCAGCTCACTCAAAGGCGGTAATACGGTTATCCA
CAGAATCAGGGGATAACGCAGGAAAGAACATGTGAGCAAAAGGCCAGCAAAAGGCCAGGAACCGTAAAAA
GGCCGCGTTGCTGGCGTTTTTCCATAGGCTCCGCCCCCCTGACGAGCATCACAAAAATCGACGCTCAAGT
CAGAGGTGGCGAAACCCGACAGGACTATAAAGATACCAGGCGTTTCCCCCTGGAAGCTCCCTCGTGCGCT
CTCCTGTTCCGACCCTGCCGCTTACCGGATACCTGTCCGCCTTTCTCCCTTCGGGAAGCGTGGCGCTTTC
TCATAGCTCACGCTGTAGGTATCTCAGTTCGGTGTAGGTCGTTCGCTCCAAGCTGGGCTGTGTGCACGAA
CCCCCCGTTCAGCCCGACCGCTGCGCCTTATCCGGTAACTATCGTCTTGAGTCCAACCCGGTAAGACACG
ACTTATCGCCACTGGCAGCAGCCACTGGTAACAGGATTAGCAGAGCGAGGTATGTAGGCGGTGCTACAGA
GTTCTTGAAGTGGTGGCCTAACTACGGCTACACTAGAAGAACAGTATTTGGTATCTGCGCTCTGCTGAAG
CCAGTTACCTTCGGAAAAAGAGTTGGTAGCTCTTGATCCGGCAAACAAACCACCGCTGGTAGCGGTTTTT
TTGTTTGCAAGCAGCAGATTACGCGCAGAAAAAAAGGATCTCAAGAAGATCCTTTGATCTTTTCTACGGG
GTCTGACGCTCAGTGGAACGAAAACTCACGTTAAGGGATTTTGGTCATGAGATTATCAAAAAGGATCTTC
ACCTAGATCCTTTTAAATTAAAAATGAAGTTTTAAATCAATCTAAAGTATATATGAGTAAACTTGGTCTG
ACAGTTACCAATGCTTAATCAGTGAGGCACCTATCTCAGCGATCTGTCTATTTCGTTCATCCATAGTTGC
CTGACTCCCCGTCGTGTAGATAACTACGATACGGGAGGGCTTACCATCTGGCCCCAGTGCTGCAATGATA
CCGCGAGACCCACGCTCACCGGCTCCAGATTTATCAGCAATAAACCAGCCAGCCGGAAGGGCCGAGCGCA
GAAGTGGTCCTGCAACTTTATCCGCCTCCATCCAGTCTATTAATTGTTGCCGGGAAGCTAGAGTAAGTAG
TTCGCCAGTTAATAGTTTGCGCAACGTTGTTGCCATTGCTACAGGCATCGTGGTGTCACGCTCGTCGTTT
GGTATGGCTTCATTCAGCTCCGGTTCCCAACGATCAAGGCGAGTTACATGATCCCCCATGTTGTGCAAAA
AAGCGGTTAGCTCCTTCGGTCCTCCGATCGTTGTCAGAAGTAAGTTGGCCGCAGTGTTATCACTCATGGT
TATGGCAGCACTGCATAATTCTCTTACTGTCATGCCATCCGTAAGATGCTTTTCTGTGACTGGTGAGTAC
TCAACCAAGTCATTCTGAGAATAGTGTATGCGGCGACCGAGTTGCTCTTGCCCGGCGTCAATACGGGATA
ATACCGCGCCACATAGCAGAACTTTAAAAGTGCTCATCATTGGAAAACGTTCTTCGGGGCGAAAACTCTC
AAGGATCTTACCGCTGTTGAGATCCAGTTCGATGTAACCCACTCGTGCACCCAACTGATCTTCAGCATCT
TTTACTTTCACCAGCGTTTCTGGGTGAGCAAAAACAGGAAGGCAAAATGCCGCAAAAAAGGGAATAAGGG
CGACACGGAAATGTTGAATACTCATACTCTTCCTTTTTCAATATTATTGAAGCATTTATCAGGGTTATTG
TCTCATGAGCGGATACATATTTGAATGTATTTAGAAAAATAAACAAATAGGGGTTCCGCGCACATTTCCC
CGAAAAGTGCCACCTGACGTC
