>Addgene plasmid #66474 | P2RY2-Tango | depositor partial sequence | sequence record 113562 | P2RY2
ATGGCCGCGGATCTGGGCCCATGGAACGACACGATTAATGGGACATGGGACGGCGATGAATTGGGGTATC
GCTGCAGATTCAACGAGGATTTCAAGTACGTACTCCTGCCCGTGTCATACGGAGTGGTGTGCGTGCCAGG
CCTGTGTCTGAATGCAGTCGCCCTTTATATATTTCTCTGTAGGCTGAAAACCTGGAATGCCTCTACCACT
TACATGTTTCACCTGGCCGTGTCAGACGCCTTGTACGCAGCAAGCCTGCCCCTGCTGGTTTATTACTATG
CTAGAGGAGATCACTGGCCTTTTAGCACAGTGCTGTGCAAACTGGTGAGATTCCTGTTCTATACCAACCT
GTACTGCAGCATTCTCTTTCTGACCTGCATTAGCGTGCACAGATGTCTCGGAGTGCTGCGCCCACTGAGG
AGTTTGCGCTGGGGCCGGGCTAGATACGCTAGACGCGTGGCCGGCGCAGTGTGGGTACTTGTATTGGCAT
GCCAAGCCCCCGTTCTGTATTTTGTGACCACCAGTGCTCGCGGCGGTCGGGTCACATGCCATGATACATC
CGCACCCGAACTGTTCTCACGCTTCGTCGCATACAGTTCCGTGATGCTCGGTCTCCTGTTTGCCGTTCCC
TTCGCTGTTATACTGGTCTGCTACGTTCTGATGGCTAGGCGGCTGCTGAAACCTGCCTACGGAACCTCTG
GCGGACTCCCTAGAGCGAAACGGAAAAGCGTCAGAACCATCGCAGTGGTGCTCGCCGTTTTCGCACTGTG
TTTTCTTCCTTTCCACGTCACACGGACACTGTACTACTCCTTTCGCTCACTCGACCTCTCCTGCCATACG
CTTAATGCAATCAACATGGCATACAAGGTGACTCGACCACTTGCCTCCGCTAACTCCTGTCTGGATCCCG
TTCTGTACTTCCTTGCTGGGCAGCGCTTGGTGCGATTTGCCAGGGATGCCAAGCCACCCACAGGGCCCTC
TCCAGCCACCCCTGCCCGACGGAGACTTGGACTTAGGAGGAGCGACCGGACCGATATGCAACGCATTGAA
GACGTGCTGGGATCTTCCGAAGACAGCCGCAGGACCGAGTCTACCCCAGCAGGCTCCGAGAATACGAAGG
ATATTCGCTTG
