>Addgene plasmid #66474 | P2RY2-Tango | addgene partial sequence | sequence record 120175 | CMV-F 5'-CGCAAATGGGCGGTAGGCGTG-3'
GCTCTCTGGCTAACTAGAGAACCCACTGCTTACTGGCTTATCGAAATTAATACGACTCACTATAGGGAGA
CCCAAGCTGGCTAGCGTTTAAACTTAAGCTTGGTACCGAGCTCGGATCCACTAGTCCAGTGTGGTGGAAT
TCTGCAGATATCCAGCACAGTGGCGGCCGCGCCACCATGAAGACGATCATCGCCCTGAGCTACATCTTCT
GCCTGGTATTCGCCGACTACAAGGACGATGATGACGCCAGCATCGATATGGCCGCGGATCTGGGCCCATG
GAACGACACGATTAATGGGACATGGGACGGCGATGAATTGGGGTATCGCTGCAGATTCAACGAGGATTTC
AAGTACGTACTCCTGCCCGTGTCATACGGAGTGGTGTGCGTGCCAGGCCTGTGTCTGAATGCAGTCGCCC
TTTATATATTTCTCTGTAGGCTGAAAACCTGGAATGCCTCTACCACTTACATGTTTCACCTGGCCGTGTC
AGACGCCTTGTACGCAGCAAGCCTGCCCCTGCTGGTTTATTACTATGCTAGAGGAGATCACTGGCCTTTT
AGCACAGTGCTGTGCAAACTGGTGAGATTCCTGTTCTATACCAACCTGTACTGCAGCATTCTCTTTCTGA
CCTGCATTAGCGTGCACAGATGTCTCGGAGTGCTGCGCCCACTGAGGAGTTTGCGCTGGGGCCGGGCTAG
ATACGCTAGACGCGTGGCCGGCGCAGTGTGGGTACTTGTATTGGCATGCCAAGCCCCCGTTCTGTATTTT
GTGACCACCAGTGCTCGCGGCGGTCGGGTCACATGCCATGATACATCCGCACCCGAACTGTTCTCACGCT
TCGTCGCATACAGTTCCGTGATGCTCGGTCTCCTGTTTGCCGTTCCCTTCGCTGTTATACTGGTCTGCTA
CGTTCTGATGGCTAGGCGGCTGCTGAAACCTGCCTACGGAACCTCTGGCGGACTCCCTAGAGCGAAACGG
AAAAGCGTCA
