>Addgene plasmid #66474 | P2RY2-Tango | addgene partial sequence | sequence record 120177 | Tet-R 5'-GGCGAGTTTACGGGTTGTTA-3'
GCTCTAATGCGCTGTTAATCACTTTACTTTTATCTAATCTTAGCTGGAAGTACAGGTTCTCACCGGTCGA
TGAAGTGTCCTTGGCCAGGGAGGAGCTGGCGGTGGTGCAGGACTCATCTTGGGGACCCAGGCTGGGTGGG
GTGCGTCCACCGGTATCGATCAAGCGAATATCCTTCGTATTCTCGGAGCCTGCTGGGGTAGACTCGGTCC
TGCGGCTGTCTTCGGAAGATCCCAGCACGTCTTCAATGCGTTGCATATCGGTCCGGTCGCTCCTCCTAAG
TCCAAGTCTCCGTCGGGCAGGGGTGGCTGGAGAGGGCCCTGTGGGTGGCTTGGCATCCCTGGCAAATCGC
ACCAAGCGCTGCCCAGCAAGGAAGTACAGAACGGGATCCAGACAGGAGTTAGCGGAGGCAAGTGGTCGAG
TCACCTTGTATGCCATGTTGATTGCATTAAGCGTATGGCAGGAGAGGTCGAGTGAGCGAAAGGAGTAGTA
CAGTGTCCGTGTGACGTGGAAAGGAAGAAAACACAGTGCGAAAACGGCGAGCACCACTGCGATGGTTCTG
ACGCTTTTCCGTTTCGCTCTAGGGAGTCCGCCAGAGGTTCCGTAGGCAGGTTTCAGCAGCCGCCTAGCCA
TCAGAACGTAGCAGACCAGTATAACAGCGAAGGGAACGGCAAACAGGAGACCGAGCATCACGGAACTGTA
TGCGACGAAGCGTGAGAACAGTTCGGGTGCGGATGTATCATGGCATGTGACCCGACCGCCGCGAGCACTG
GTGGTCACAAAATACAGAACGGGGGCTTGGCATGCCAATACAAGTACCCACACTGCGCCGGCCACGCGTC
TAGCGTATCTAGCCCGGCCCCAGCGCAAACTCCTCAGTGGGCGCAGCACTCCGAGACATCTGTGCACGCT
AATGCAGGTCAGAAAGAGAATGCTGCAGTACAGGTTGGTATAGAACAGGAATC
