[The description below was written by a language model from this plasmid's Addgene catalogue record.]
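Description:
P2RY2-Tango is a mammalian expression plasmid from the PRESTO-Tango collection, a set of G protein-coupled receptor constructs built for parallel screening of the human GPCRome by a transcriptional readout. It is based on an "empty Tango" backbone that was derived from pcDNA3.1(+). It is propagated in E. coli as a high-copy plasmid under ampicillin selection, and it carries a neomycin resistance marker so that transfected mammalian cells can be selected with G418.

The insert is the human P2RY2 coding sequence (about 1.1 kb), encoding the P2Y2 purinergic receptor. It is expressed from the CMV promoter and was cloned using NotI at the 5′ end and XhoI at the 3′ end. The backbone supplies an N-terminal FLAG tag, which allows detection of the expressed receptor. The depositor comments indicate that a tTA (tetracycline transactivator) sequence lies downstream of the receptor. This fits the stated design principle, in which arrestin translocation to the activated receptor leads to transcriptional activation, so receptor activation is measured as transcriptional output rather than through a particular G protein pathway. The record does not itemise the other elements of the Tango module, such as linker or cleavage sequences, and no feature table is provided. The depositor also notes that most vectors in this series carry an XbaI site rather than XhoI downstream of tTA, so the site present in a given clone should be confirmed by sequencing. The plasmid was produced under the Illuminating the Druggable Genome programme as an open resource for profiling ligands at GPCRs.
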