Addgene plasmid #66474: P2RY2-Tango
Purpose: Expression of G protein-coupled receptors for PRESTO-Tango: parallel receptorome expression and screening via transcriptional output, with transcriptional activation following arrestin translocation
Depositing lab: Bryan Roth. Publication: PRESTO-Tango as an open-source resource for interrogation of the druggable human GPCRome. Kroeze WK, Sassano MF, Huang XP, Lansu K, McCorvy JD, Giguere PM, Sciaky N, Roth BL. Nat Struct Mol Biol. 2015 May;22(5):362-9. doi: 10.1038/nsmb.3014. Epub 2015 Apr 20. PubMed 25895059.
Backbone
  Vector backbone: empty Tango
  Backbone size w/o insert (bp): 6632
  Vector type: Mammalian Expression
  Selectable markers: Neomycin (select with G418)
Growth in bacteria
  Bacterial resistance: Ampicillin, 100 μg/mL
  Growth temperature: 37°C
  Growth strain: DH5alpha
  Copy number: High Copy
Gene/Insert
  Gene/Insert name: P2RY2
  Species: H. sapiens (human)
  Insert size (bp): 1131
  Entrez Gene: P2RY2 (a.k.a. HP2U, P2RU1, P2U, P2U1, P2UR, P2Y2, P2Y2R)
  Promoter: CMV
  Tag / fusion protein: FLAG (N terminal on backbone)
  Cloning method: Restriction Enzyme; 5′ cloning site NotI (not destroyed); 3′ cloning site XhoI (unknown if destroyed)
  Sequencing primers: 5′ CMV-F; 3′ Tet-R
Terms and licenses: Academic/Nonprofit Terms; Industry Terms: Not Available to Industry
Depositor comments: Please note: Most of the PRESTO-Tango vectors do not contain the XhoI cut site downstream of the tTA sequence and instead carry an XbaI site. If you need to perform an XhoI digest we recommend sequencing with a forward primer at the C-terminus of tTA to determine which of the two sites is present. Suggested primer: 5-gagctccacttagacggcgagg-3. Original backbone was pcDNA3.1(+). These plasmids were generated as part of the Illuminating the Druggable Genome (IDG) program sponsored by the NIH Common Fund. The goal of this program is to identify, gather, and distribute information and resources for proteins that currently are not well-studied yet belong to commonly drug-targeted protein families: protein kinases, non-olfactory G-protein coupled receptors (GPCRs), and ion channels. The IDG program is designed to develop fundamental research tools for understudied proteins, elucidate their function, and disseminate the IDG-related resources and data to the greater scientific community.
How to cite: P2RY2-Tango was a gift from Bryan Roth (Addgene plasmid # 66474 ; http://n2t.net/addgene:66474 ; RRID:Addgene_66474)
